LOCUS       Exported 2713 bp ds-DNA circular SYN 13-MAY-2021
DEFINITION  Cloning Module.
ACCESSION   .
VERSION     .
KEYWORDS    pUG-UBC31
SOURCE      synthetic DNA construct
  ORGANISM  synthetic DNA construct
REFERENCE   1 (bases 1 to 2713)
  AUTHORS   Kowarschik K, Hoehenwarter W, Marillonnet S, Trujillo M
  TITLE     UbiGate: a synthetic biology toolbox to analyse ubiquitination.
  JOURNAL   New Phytol. 2018 Mar;217(4):1749-1763. doi: 10.1111/nph.14900. Epub
            2017 Nov 30.
  PUBMED    29194629
REFERENCE   2 (bases 1 to 2713)
  AUTHORS   .
  TITLE     Direct Submission
  JOURNAL   Exported May 13, 2021 from SnapGene Server 1.1.58
            http://www.snapgene.com
FEATURES             Location/Qualifiers
     source          1..2713
                     /organism="synthetic DNA construct"
                     /mol_type="other DNA"
     primer_bind     complement(24..42)
                     /label=pBRforEco
                     /note="pBR322 vectors, upsteam of EcoRI site, forward
                     primer"
     promoter        110..214
                     /gene="bla"
                     /label=AmpR promoter
     CDS             434..1225
                     /codon_start=1
                     /gene="aadA"
                     /product="aminoglycoside adenylyltransferase (Murphy,
                     1985)"
                     /label=SmR
                     /note="confers resistance to spectinomycin and
                     streptomycin"
                     /translation="MREAVIAEVSTQLSEVVGVIERHLEPTLLAVHLYGSAVDGGLKPH
                     SDIDLLVTVTVRLDETTRRALINDLLETSASPGESEILRAVEVTIVVHDDIIPWRYPAK
                     RELQFGEWQRNDILAGIFEPATIDIDLAILLTKAREHSVALVGPAAEELFDPVPEQDLF
                     EALNETLTLWNSPPDWAGDERNVVLTLSRIWYSAVTGKIAPKDVAADWAMERLPAQYQP
                     VILEARQAYLGQEEDRLASRADQLEEFVHYVKGEITKVVGK"
     rep_origin      1396..1984
                     /direction=RIGHT
                     /label=ori
                     /note="high-copy-number ColE1/pMB1/pBR322/pUC origin of
                     replication"
     primer_bind     1885..1904
                     /label=pBR322ori-F
                     /note="pBR322 origin, forward primer"
     primer_bind     2138..2155
                     /label=L4440
                     /note="L4440 vector, forward primer"
ORIGIN
        1 gtggctcttc agtggacgaa agggcctcgt gatacgccta tttttatagg ttaatgtcat
       61 gataataatg gtttcttaga cgtcaggtgg cacttttcgg ggaaatgtgc gcggaacccc
      121 tatttgttta tttttctaaa tacattcaaa tatgtatccg ctcatgagac aataaccctg
      181 ataaatgctt caataatatt gaaaaaggaa gagtatgcgc tcacgcaact ggtccagaac
      241 cttgaccgaa cgcagcggtg gtaacggcgc agtggcggtt ttcatggctt gttatgactg
      301 tttttttggg gtacagtcta tgcctcgggc atccaagcag caagcgcgtt acgccgtggg
      361 tcgatgtttg atgttatgga gcagcaacga tgttacgcag cagggcagtc gccctaaaac
      421 aaagttaaac atcatgaggg aagcggtgat cgccgaagta tcgactcaac tatcagaggt
      481 agttggcgtc atcgagcgcc atctcgaacc gacgttgctg gccgtacatt tgtacggctc
      541 cgcagtggat ggcggcctga agccacacag cgatattgat ttgctggtta cggtgaccgt
      601 aaggcttgat gaaacaacgc ggcgagcttt gatcaacgac cttttggaaa cttcggcttc
      661 ccctggagag agcgagattc tccgcgctgt agaagtcacc attgttgtgc acgacgacat
      721 cattccgtgg cgttatccag ctaagcgcga actgcaattt ggagaatggc agcgcaatga
      781 cattcttgca ggtatcttcg agccagccac gatcgacatt gatctggcta tcttgctgac
      841 aaaagcaaga gaacatagcg ttgccttggt aggtccagcg gcggaggaac tctttgatcc
      901 ggttcctgaa caggatctat ttgaggcgct aaatgaaacc ttaacgctat ggaactcgcc
      961 gcccgactgg gctggcgatg agcgaaatgt agtgcttacg ttgtcccgca tttggtacag
     1021 cgcagtaacc ggcaaaatcg cgccgaagga tgtcgctgcc gactgggcaa tggagcgcct
     1081 gccggcccag tatcagcccg tcatacttga agctagacag gcttatcttg gacaagaaga
     1141 agatcgcttg gcctcgcgcg cagatcagtt ggaagaattt gtccattacg taaaaggcga
     1201 gatcaccaag gtagtcggca aataactgtc agaccaagtt tactcatata tactttagat
     1261 tgatttaaaa cttcattttt aatttaaaag gatctaggtg aagatccttt ttgataatct
     1321 catgaccaaa atcccttaac gtgagttttc gttccactga gcgtcagacc ccgtagaaaa
     1381 gatcaaagga tcttcttgag atcctttttt tctgcgcgta atctgctgct tgcaaacaaa
     1441 aaaaccaccg ctaccagcgg tggtttgttt gccggatcaa gagctaccaa ctctttttcc
     1501 gaaggtaact ggcttcagca gagcgcagat accaaatact gtccttctag tgtagccgta
     1561 gttaggccac cacttcaaga actctgtagc accgcctaca tacctcgctc tgctaatcct
     1621 gttaccagtg gctgctgcca gtggcgataa gtcgtgtctt accgggttgg actcaagacg
     1681 atagttaccg gataaggcgc agcggtcggg ctgaacgggg ggttcgtgca cacagcccag
     1741 cttggagcga acgacctaca ccgaactgag atacctacag cgtgagctat gagaaagcgc
     1801 cacgcttccc gaagggagaa aggcggacag gtatccggta agcggcaggg tcggaacagg
     1861 agagcgcacg agggagcttc cagggggaaa cgcctggtat ctttatagtc ctgtcgggtt
     1921 tcgccacctc tgacttgagc gtcgattttt gtgatgctcg tcaggggggc ggagcctatg
     1981 gaaaaacgcc agcaacgcgg cctttttacg gttcctggcc ttttgctggc cttttgctca
     2041 catgttcttt cctgcgttat cccctgattc tgtggataac cgtattaccg cctttgagtg
     2101 agctgatacc gctcgccgca gccgaacgac cgagcgcagc gagtcagtga gcgaggaagc
     2161 ggaagagcgc ccaatacgca aaccgcctct ccccgcgcgt tggccgattc attaatcact
     2221 ctgtggtctc aaatgtttaa gaaaatggat aaaaaagcag cgcagagaat tgcgatggaa
     2281 tacagagcta tgatctcgaa agaatctttg ttcagtattg gtcaaaactc gaacaatata
     2341 tacgaatgga ctgcagtgat ccggggtcca gatggcactc cctatgaagg tggcatgttt
     2401 aatctcagta ttaagtttcc tacggattat ccttttaaac cacccaagtt tacgtttaaa
     2461 actccgattt accatccaaa tatcaatgat gaaggatcga tttgcatgaa cattcttaaa
     2521 gacaaatgga ctcctgctct tatggttgaa aaggtgcttc tgtcaatact tttactattg
     2581 gaaaaaccaa acccagatga tcctcttgta cctgaaattg gacagctctt caagaataac
     2641 agattccaat ttgaccagag agctcgagaa ttcactgctc gacatgctaa taattaagct
     2701 ttgagaccac gaa
//
