LOCUS       Exported 2715 bp ds-DNA circular SYN 13-MAY-2021
DEFINITION  Cloning Module.
ACCESSION   .
VERSION     .
KEYWORDS    pUG-UBC31
SOURCE      synthetic DNA construct
  ORGANISM  synthetic DNA construct
REFERENCE   1 (bases 1 to 2715)
  AUTHORS   Kowarschik K, Hoehenwarter W, Marillonnet S, Trujillo M
  TITLE     UbiGate: a synthetic biology toolbox to analyse ubiquitination.
  JOURNAL   New Phytol. 2018 Mar;217(4):1749-1763. doi: 10.1111/nph.14900. Epub
            2017 Nov 30.
  PUBMED    29194629
REFERENCE   2 (bases 1 to 2715)
  AUTHORS   .
  TITLE     Direct Submission
  JOURNAL   Exported May 13, 2021 from SnapGene Server 1.1.58
            http://www.snapgene.com
FEATURES             Location/Qualifiers
     source          1..2715
                     /organism="synthetic DNA construct"
                     /mol_type="other DNA"
     primer_bind     43..60
                     /label=L4440
                     /note="L4440 vector, forward primer"
     primer_bind     complement(642..660)
                     /label=pBRforEco
                     /note="pBR322 vectors, upsteam of EcoRI site, forward
                     primer"
     promoter        728..832
                     /gene="bla"
                     /label=AmpR promoter
     CDS             1054..1845
                     /codon_start=1
                     /gene="aadA"
                     /product="aminoglycoside adenylyltransferase (Murphy,
                     1985)"
                     /label=SmR
                     /note="confers resistance to spectinomycin and
                     streptomycin"
                     /translation="MREAVIAEVSTQLSEVVGVIERHLEPTLLAVHLYGSAVDGGLKPH
                     SDIDLLVTVTVRLDETTRRALINDLLETSASPGESEILRAVEVTIVVHDDIIPWRYPAK
                     RELQFGEWQRNDILAGIFEPATIDIDLAILLTKAREHSVALVGPAAEELFDPVPEQDLF
                     EALNETLTLWNSPPDWAGDERNVVLTLSRIWYSAVTGKIAPKDVAADWAMERLPAQYQP
                     VILEARQAYLGQEEDRLASRADQLEEFVHYVKGEITKVVGK"
     rep_origin      2016..2604
                     /direction=RIGHT
                     /label=ori
                     /note="high-copy-number ColE1/pMB1/pBR322/pUC origin of
                     replication"
     primer_bind     2505..2524
                     /label=pBR322ori-F
                     /note="pBR322 origin, forward primer"
ORIGIN
        1 gagtgagctg ataccgctcg ccgcagccga acgaccgagc gcagcgagtc agtgagcgag
       61 gaagcggaag agcgcccaat acgcaaaccg cctctccccg cgcgttggcc gattcattaa
      121 tcactctgtg gtctcaaatg tttaagaaaa tggataaaaa agcagcgcag agaattgcga
      181 tggaatacag agctatgatc tcgaaagaat ctttgttcag tattggtcaa aactcgaaca
      241 atatatacga atggactgca gtgatccggg gtccagatgg cactccctat gaaggtggca
      301 tgtttaatct cagtattaag tttcctacgg attatccttt taaaccaccc aagtttacgt
      361 ttaaaactcc gatttaccat ccaaatatca atgatgaagg atcgatttgc atgaacattc
      421 ttaaagacaa atggactcct gctcttatgg ttgaaaaggt gcttctgtca atacttttac
      481 tattggaaaa accaaaccca gatgatcctc ttgtacctga aattggacag ctcttcaaga
      541 ataacagatt ccaatttgac cagagagctc gagaattcac tgctcgacat gctaataatt
      601 aagctttgag accacgaagt ggctcttcag tggacgaaag ggcctcgtga tacgcctatt
      661 tttataggtt aatgtcatga taataatggt ttcttagacg tcaggtggca cttttcgggg
      721 aaatgtgcgc ggaaccccta tttgtttatt tttctaaata cattcaaata tgtatccgct
      781 catgagacaa taaccctgat aaatgcttca ataatattga aaaaggaaga gtatgcgctc
      841 acgcaactgg tccagaacct tgaccgaacg cagcggtggt aacggcgcag tggcggtttt
      901 catggcttgt tatgactgtt tttttttggg gtacagtcta tgcctcgggc atccaagcag
      961 caagcgcgtt acgccgtggg tcgatgtttg atgttatgga gcagcaacga tgttacgcag
     1021 cagggcagtc gccctaaaac aaagttaaac atcatgaggg aagcggtgat cgccgaagta
     1081 tcgactcaac tatcagaggt agttggcgtc atcgagcgcc atctcgaacc gacgttgctg
     1141 gccgtacatt tgtacggctc cgcagtggat ggcggcctga agccacacag cgatattgat
     1201 ttgctggtta cggtgaccgt aaggcttgat gaaacaacgc ggcgagcttt gatcaacgac
     1261 cttttggaaa cttcggcttc ccctggagag agcgagattc tccgcgctgt agaagtcacc
     1321 attgttgtgc acgacgacat cattccgtgg cgttatccag ctaagcgcga actgcaattt
     1381 ggagaatggc agcgcaatga cattcttgca ggtatcttcg agccagccac gatcgacatt
     1441 gatctggcta tcttgctgac aaaagcaaga gaacatagcg ttgccttggt aggtccagcg
     1501 gcggaggaac tctttgatcc ggttcctgaa caggatctat ttgaggcgct aaatgaaacc
     1561 ttaacgctat ggaactcgcc gcccgactgg gctggcgatg agcgaaatgt agtgcttacg
     1621 ttgtcccgca tttggtacag cgcagtaacc ggcaaaatcg cgccgaagga tgtcgctgcc
     1681 gactgggcaa tggagcgcct gccggcccag tatcagcccg tcatacttga agctagacag
     1741 gcttatcttg gacaagaaga agatcgcttg gcctcgcgcg cagatcagtt ggaagaattt
     1801 gtccattacg taaaaggcga gatcaccaag gtagtcggca aataactgtc agaccaagtt
     1861 tactcatata tactttagat tgatttaaaa cttcattttt aatttaaaag gatctaggtg
     1921 aagatccttt ttgataatct catgaccaaa atcccttaac gtgagttttc gttccactga
     1981 gcgtcagacc ccgtagaaaa gatcaaagga tcttcttgag atcctttttt tctgcgcgta
     2041 atctgctgct tgcaaacaaa aaaaccaccg ctaccagcgg tggtttgttt gccggatcaa
     2101 gagctaccaa ctctttttcc gaaggtaact ggcttcagca gagcgcagat accaaatact
     2161 gttcttctag tgtagccgta gttaggccac cacttcaaga actctgtagc accgcctaca
     2221 tacctcgctc tgctaatcct gttaccagtg gctgctgcca gtggcgataa gtcgtgtctt
     2281 accgggttgg actcaagacg atagttaccg gataaggcgc agcggtcggg ctgaacgggg
     2341 ggttcgtgca cacagcccag cttggagcga acgacctaca ccgaactgag atacctacag
     2401 cgtgagctat gagaaagcgc cacgcttccc gaagggagaa aggcggacag gtatccggta
     2461 agcggcaggg tcggaacagg agagcgcacg agggagcttc cagggggaaa cgcctggtat
     2521 ctttatagtc ctgtcgggtt tcgccacctc tgacttgagc gtcgattttt gtgatgctcg
     2581 tcaggggggc ggagcctatg gaaaaacgcc agcaacgcgg cctttttacg gttcctggcc
     2641 ttttgctggc cttttgctca catgttcttt cctgcgttat cccctgattc tgtggataac
     2701 cgtattaccg ccttt
//
