[The description below was written by a language model from this plasmid's Addgene catalogue record and the feature table of its GenBank file.]
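Description:
pUG-UBC31 is a small Golden Gate/MoClo-style cloning module from the UbiGate toolbox, a synthetic biology parts collection built to analyse ubiquitination. It is based on the pICH41308 backbone (about 2.25 kb) and is catalogued as a synthetic biology vector kept in E. coli rather than as an expression construct. Propagation relies on a high-copy ColE1/pMB1/pUC-type origin. Selection uses spectinomycin through the aadA aminoglycoside adenylyltransferase gene (SmR), which also confers streptomycin resistance. An AmpR (bla) promoter is annotated upstream of aadA and presumably drives it; no ampicillin resistance gene is present.

The payload is a roughly 470 bp insert, AtUBC31 (AT1G36340) from Arabidopsis thaliana, whose name indicates a member of the UBC family of ubiquitin-conjugating (E2) enzymes. It was inserted through BpiI sites that were destroyed during cloning, as is typical for type IIS assembly of basic parts. According to the depositor, the insert is released with BsaI and moved into a Level 1 cloning vector, where it would be joined to other modules such as promoters, tags or terminators. The record lists no promoter, tag or terminator attached to the insert in this plasmid, so the module serves as a sequence donor only.

Two sequence records are held for the plasmid, of 2,715 and 2,713 bp, with different start coordinates but the same annotated parts. Both annotate only backbone elements (resistance cassette, origin and standard primer binding sites). Neither marks the AtUBC31 insert, although each contains an unannotated stretch large enough to hold it.
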