Addgene plasmid #104696: pUG-UBC31
Purpose: Cloning Module
Depositing lab: Marco Trujillo. Depositing organization: Leibniz Institute of Plant Biochemistry (IPB). Publication: UbiGate: a synthetic biology toolbox to analyse ubiquitination. Kowarschik K, Hoehenwarter W, Marillonnet S, Trujillo M. New Phytol. 2018 Mar;217(4):1749-1763. doi: 10.1111/nph.14900. Epub 2017 Nov 30. PubMed 29194629.
Backbone
  Vector backbone: pICH41308
  Backbone manufacturer: self-made
  Backbone size w/o insert (bp): 2251
  Vector type: Synthetic Biology
Growth in bacteria
  Bacterial resistance: Spectinomycin, 50 μg/mL
  Growth temperature: 37°C
  Growth strain: DH5alpha
  Copy number: High Copy
Gene/Insert
  Gene/Insert name: AtUBC31 (alt name: AT1G36340)
  Species: A. thaliana (mustard weed)
  Insert size (bp): 470
  Cloning method: Restriction Enzyme; 5′ cloning site BpiI (destroyed during cloning); 3′ cloning site BpiI (destroyed during cloning)
  Sequencing primers: 5′ moclof, agcgaggaagcggaagagcg; 3′ moclor, gccacctgacgtctaagaaacc
Terms and licenses: Academic/Nonprofit Terms; Industry Terms: Not Available to Industry
Depositor comments: release insert with BsaI and clone to Level 1 cloning vector
How to cite: pUG-UBC31 was a gift from Marco Trujillo (Addgene plasmid # 104696 ; http://n2t.net/addgene:104696 ; RRID:Addgene_104696)
